>Addgene plasmid #170160 | pCAG-ChroME2f-mRuby2-ST | addgene full sequence | sequence record 338737 | Addgene NGS Result
ATGTATTTAGAAAAATAAACAAATAGGGGTTCCGCGCACATTTCCCCGAAAAGTGCCACCTGGGTCGACA
TTGATTATTGACTAGTTATTAATAGTAATCAATTACGGGGTCATTAGTTCATAGCCCATATATGGAGTTC
CGCGTTACATAACTTACGGTAAATGGCCCGCCTGGCTGACCGCCCAACGACCCCCGCCCATTGACGTCAA
TAATGACGTATGTTCCCATAGTAACGCCAATAGGGACTTTCCATTGACGTCAATGGGTGGAGTATTTACG
GTAAACTGCCCACTTGGCAGTACATCAAGTGTATCATATGCCAAGTACGCCCCCTATTGACGTCAATGAC
GGTAAATGGCCCGCCTGGCATTATGCCCAGTACATGACCTTATGGGACTTTCCTACTTGGCAGTACATCT
ACGTATTAGTCATCGCTATTACCATGGTCGAGGTGAGCCCCACGTTCTGCTTCACTCTCCCCATCTCCCC
CCCCTCCCCACCCCCAATTTTGTATTTATTTATTTTTTAATTATTTTGTGCAGCGATGGGGGCGGGGGGG
GGGGGGGGGGCGCGCGCCAGGCGGGGCGGGGCGGGGCGAGGCGGAGAGGTGCGGCGGCAGCCAATCAGAG
CGGCGCGCTCCGAAAGTTTCCTTTTATGGCGAGGCGGCGGCGGCGGCGGCCCTATAAAAAGCGAAGCGCG
CGGCGGGCGGGAGTCGCTGCGCGCTGCCTTCGCCCCGTGCCCCGCTCCGCCGCCGCCTCGCGCCGCCCGC
CCCGGCTCTGACTGACCGCGTTACTCCCACAGGTGAGCGGGCGGGACGGCCCTTCTCCTCCGGGCTGTAA
TTAGCGCTTGGTTTAATGACGGCTTGTTTCTTTTCTGTGGCTGCGTGAAAGCCTTGAGGGGCTCCGGGAG
GGCCCTTTGTGCGGGGGGAGCGGCTCGGGGGGTGCGTGCGTGTGTGTGTGCGTGGGGAGCGCCGCGTGCG
GCTCCGCGCTGCCCGGCGGCTGTGAGCGCTGCGGGCGCGGCGCGGGGCTTTGTGCGCTCCGCAGTGTGCG
CGAGGGGAGCGCGGCCGGGGGCGGTGCCCCGCGGTGCGGGGGGGGCTGCGAGGGGAACAAAGGCTGCGTG
CGGGGTGTGTGCGTGGGGGGGTGAGCAGGGGGTGTGGGCGCGTCGGTCGGGCTGCAACCCCCCCTGCACC
CCCCTCCCCGAGTTGCTGAGCACGGCCCGGCTTCGGGTGCGGGGCTCCGTACGGGGCGTGGCGCGGGGCT
CGCCGTGCCGGGCGGGGGGTGGCGGCAGGTGGGGGTGCCGGGCGGGGCGGGGCCGCCTCGGGCCGGGGAG
GGCTCGGGGGAGGGGCGCGGCGGCCCCCGGAGCGCCGGCGGCTGTCGAGGCGCGGCGAGCCGCAGCCATT
GCCTTTTATGGTAATCGTGCGAGAGGGCGCAGGGACTTCCTTTGTCCCAAATCTGTGCGGAGCCGAAATC
TGGGAGGCGCCGCCGCACCCCCTCTAGCGGGCGCGGGGCGAAGCGGTGCGGCGCCGGCAGGAAGGAAATG
GGCGGGGAGGGCCTTCGTGCGTCGCCGCGCCGCCGTCCCCTTCTCCCTCTCCAGCCTCGGGGCTGTCCGC
GGGGGGACGGCTGCCTTCGGGGGGGACGGGGCAGGGCGGGGTTCGGCTTCTGGCGTGTGACCGGCGGCTC
TAGAGCCTCTGCTAACCATGTTCATGCCTTCTTCTTTTTCCTACAGCTCCTGGGCAACGTGCTGGTTATT
GTGCTGTCTCATCATTTTGGCAAAGAATTCGGTACCATGGAAACAGCCGCCACAATGACCCACGCCTTTA
TCTCAGCCGTGCCTAGCGCCGAAGCCACAATTAGAGGCCTGCTGAGCGCCGCAGCAGTGGTGACACCAGC
AGCAGACGCTCACGGAGAAACCTCTAACGCCACAACAGCCGGAGCCGATCACGGTTGCTTCCCCCACATC
AACCACGGAACCGAGCTGCAGCACAAGATCGCAGTGGGACTCCAGTGGTTCACCGTGATCGTGGCTATCG
TGCAGCTCATCTTCTACGGTTGGCACAGCTTCAAGGCCACAACCGGCTGGGAGGAGGTCTACGTCTGCGT
GATCGAGCTCGTCAAGTGCTTCATCGAGCTGTTCCACGATGTCGACAGCCCAGCCACAGTGTACCAGACC
AACGGAGGAGCCGTGGCTTGGCTGCGGTACAGCGAGTGGCTCCTGACTTGCCCCGTGATCCTGATCCACC
TGAGCAACCTGACCGGACTGCACGAAGAGTACAGCAAGCGGACCATGACCATCCTGGTGACCGACATCGG
CAACATCGTGTGGGGGATCACAGCCGCCTTTACAAAGGGCCCCCTGAAGATCCTGTTCTTCATGATCGGC
CTGTTCTACGGCGTGACTTGCTTCTTCCAGATCGCCAAGGTGTATATCGAGAGCTACCACACCCTGCCCA
AAGGCGTCTGCCGGAAGATTTGCAAGATCATGGCCTACGTCTTCTTCTGCTCTTGGCTGATGTTCCCCGT
GATGTTCATCGCCGGACACGAGGGACTGGGCCTGATCACACCTTACACCAGCGGAATCGGCCACCTGATC
CTGGATCTGATCGCCAAGAACACTTGGGGCTTCCTGGGCCACCACCTGAGAGTGAAGATCCACGAGCACA
TCCTGATCCACGGCGACATCCGGAAGACAACCACCATCAACGTGGCCGGCGAGAACATGGAGATCGAGAC
CTTCGTCGACGAGGAGGAGGAGGGAGGAGTGGCGGCCGCACCGGTAATGGTGTCTAAGGGCGAAGAGCTG
ATCAAGGAAAATATGCGTATGAAGGTGGTCATGGAAGGTTCGGTCAACGGCCACCAATTCAAATGCACAG
GTGAAGGAGAAGGCAATCCGTACATGGGAACTCAAACCATGAGGATCAAAGTCATCGAGGGAGGACCCCT
GCCATTTGCCTTTGACATTCTTGCCACGTCGTTCATGTATGGCAGCCGTACTTTTATCAAGTACCCGAAA
GGCATTCCTGATTTCTTTAAACAGTCCTTTCCTGAGGGTTTTACTTGGGAAAGAGTTACGAGATACGAAG
ATGGTGGAGTCGTCACCGTCATGCAGGACACCAGCCTTGAGGATGGCTGTCTCGTTTACCACGTCCAAGT
CAGAGGGGTAAACTTTCCCTCCAATGGTCCCGTGATGCAGAAGAAGACCAAGGGTTGGGAGCCTAATACA
GAGATGATGTATCCAGCAGATGGTGGTCTGAGGGGATACACTCATATGGCACTGAAAGTTGATGGTGGTG
GCCATCTGTCTTGCTCTTTCGTAACAACTTACAGGTCAAAAAAGACCGTCGGGAACATCAAGATGCCCGG
TATCCATGCCGTTGATCACCGCCTGGAAAGGTTAGAGGAAAGTGACAATGAAATGTTCGTAGTACAACGC
GAACACGCAGTTGCCAAGTTCGCCGGGCTTGGTGGTGGGATGGACGAGCTGTACAAGGCCCTAGAGCAGT
CCCAGCCCATCCTCAACACCAAGGAGATGGCCCCGCAGAGCAAGCCTCCAGAGGAGCTGGAGATGAGCAG
CATGCCCAGCCCCGTGGCCCCTCTGCCCGCACGCACGGAGGGCGTCATCGACATGCGGAGCATGTCCAGC
ATTGACAGCTTCATCAGCTGTGCCACGGACTTCCCTGAAGCCACCAGATTCTAAGGACTCGAGGCCGCAG
GTAAGTATCAAGGTTACAAGACAGGTTTAAGGAGACCAATAGAAACTGGGCTTGTCGAGACAGAGAAGAC
TCTTGCGTTTCTGATAGGCACCTATTGGTCTTACTGACATCCACTTTGCCTTTCTCTCCACAGGTGTCGA
CAATCAACCTCTGGATTACAAAATTTGTGAAAGATTGACTGGTATTCTTAACTATGTTGCTCCTTTTACG
CTATGTGGATACGCTGCTTTAATGCCTTTGTATCATGCTATTGCTTCCCGTATGGCTTTCATTTTCTCCT
CCTTGTATAAATCCTGGTTGCTGTCTCTTTATGAGGAGTTGTGGCCCGTTGTCAGGCAACGTGGCGTGGT
GTGCACTGTGTTTGCTGACGCAACCCCCACTGGTTGGGGCATTGCCACCACCTGTCAGCTCCTTTCCGGG
ACTTTCGCTTTCCCCCTCCCTATTGCCACGGCGGAACTCATCGCCGCCTGCCTTGCCCGCTGCTGGACAG
GGGCTCGGCTGTTGGGCACTGACAATTCCGTGGTGTTGTCGGGGAAGCTGACGTCCTTTCCATGGCTGCT
CGCCTGTGTTGCCACCTGGATTCTGCGCGGGACGTCCTTCTGCTACGTCCCTTCGGCCCTCAATCCAGCG
GACCTTCCTTCCCGCGGCCTGCTGCCGGCTCTGCGGCCTCTTCCGCGTCTTCGCCTTCGCCCTCAGACGA
GTCGGATCTCCCTTTGGGCCGCCTCCCCGCCTGGAATTCGAGCTCGGTACGATCAGCCTCGACTGTGCCT
TCTAGTTGCCAGCCATCTGTTGTTTGCCCCTCCCCCGTGCCTTCCTTGACCCTGGAAGGTGCCACTCCCA
CTGTCCTTTCCTAATAAAATGAGGAAATTGCATCGCATTGTCTGAGTAGGTGTCATTCTATTCTGGGGGG
TGGGGTGGGGCAGGACAGCAAGGGGGAGGATTGGGAAGACAATAGCCCAGCTTTTGTTCCCTTTAGTGAG
GGTTAATTGCGCGCTTGGCGTAATCATGGTCATAGCTGTTTCCTGTGTGAAATTGTTATCCGCTAATTCA
CTCCTCAGGTGCAGGCTGCCTATCAGAAGGTGGTGGCTGGTGTGGCCAATGCCCTGGCTCACAAATACCA
CTGAGATCTTTTTCCCTCTGCCAAAAATTATGGGGACATCATGAAGCCCCTTGAGCATCTGACTTCTGGC
TAATAAAGGAAATTTATTTTCATTGCAATAGTGTGTTGGAATTTTTTGTGTCTCTCACTCGGAAGGACAT
ATGGGAGGGCAAATCATTTAAAACATCAGAATGAGTATTTGGTTTAGAGTTTGGCAACATATGCCCATAT
GCTGGCTGCCATGAACAAAGGTTGGCTATAAAGAGGTCATCAGTATATGAAACAGCCCCCTGCTGTCCAT
TCCTTATTCCATAGAAAAGCCTTGACTTGAGGTTAGATTTTTTTTATATTTTGTTTTGTGTTATTTTTTT
CTTTAACATCCCTAAAATTTTCCTTACATGTTTTACTAGCCAGATTTTTCCTCCTCTCCTGACTACTCCC
AGTCATAGCTGTCCCTCTTCTCTTATGGAGATCCCTCGACCTGCAGCCCAAGCTTGGCGTAATCATGGTC
ATAGCTGTTTCCTGTGTGAAATTGTTATCCGCTCACAATTCCACACAACATACGAGCCGGAAGCATAAAG
TGTAAAGCCTGGGGTGCCTAATGAGTGAGCTAACTCACATTAATTGCGTTGCGCTCACTGCCCGCTTTCC
AGTCGGGAAACCTGTCGTGCCAGCGGATCCGCATCTCAATTAGTCAGCAACCATAGTCCCGCCCCTAACT
CCGCCCATCCCGCCCCTAACTCCGCCCAGTTCCGCCCATTCTCCGCCCCATGGCTGACTAATTTTTTTTA
TTTATGCAGAGGCCGAGGCCGCCTCGGCCTCTGAGCTATTCCAGAAGTAGTGAGGAGGCTTTTTTGGAGG
CCTAGGCTTTTGCAAAAAGCTAACTTGTTTATTGCAGCTTATAATGGTTACAAATAAAGCAATAGCATCA
CAAATTTCACAAATAAAGCATTTTTTTCACTGCATTCTAGTTGTGGTTTGTCCAAACTCATCAATGTATC
TTATCATGTCTGGATCCGCTGCATTAATGAATCGGCCAACGCGCGGGGAGAGGCGGTTTGCGTATTGGGC
GCTCTTCCGCTTCCTCGCTCACTGACTCGCTGCGCTCGGTCGTTCGGCTGCGGCGAGCGGTATCAGCTCA
CTCAAAGGCGGTAATACGGTTATCCACAGAATCAGGGGATAACGCAGGAAAGAACATGTGAGCAAAAGGC
CAGCAAAAGGCCAGGAACCGTAAAAAGGCCGCGTTGCTGGCGTTTTTCCATAGGCTCCGCCCCCCTGACG
AGCATCACAAAAATCGACGCTCAAGTCAGAGGTGGCGAAGCCCGACAGGACTATAAAGATACCAGGCGTT
TCCCCCTGGAAGCTCCCTCGTGCGCTCTCCTGTTCCGACCCTGCCGCTTACCGGATACCTGTCCGCCTTT
CTCCCTTCGGGAAGCGTGGCGCTTTCTCATAGCTCACGCTGTAGGTATCTCAGTTCGGTGTAGGTCGTTC
GCTCCAAGCTGGGCTGTGTGCACGAACCCCCCGTTCAGCCCGACCGCTGCGCCTTATCCGGTAACTATCG
TCTTGAGTCCAACCCGGTAAGACACGACTTATCGCCACTGGCAGCAGCCACTGGTAACAGGATTAGCAGA
GCGAGGTATGTAGGCGGTGCTACAGAGTTCTTGAAGTGGTGGCCTAACTACGGCTACACTAGAAGAACAG
TATTTGGTATCTGCGCTCTGCTGAAGCCAGTTACCTTCGGAAAAAGAGTTGGTAGCTCTTGATCCGGCAA
ACAAACCACCGCTGGTAGCGGTGGTTTTTTTGTTTGCAAGCAGCAGATTACGCGCAGAAAAAAAGGATCT
CAAGAAGATCCTTTGATCTTTTCTACGGGGTCTGACGCTCAGTGGAACGAAAACTCACGTTAAGGGATTT
TGGTCATGAGATTATCAAAAAGGATCTTCACCTAGATCCTTTTAAATTAAAAATGAAGTTTTAAATCAAT
CTAAAGTATATATGAGTAAACTTGGTCTGACAGTTACCAATGCTTAATCAGTGAGGCACCTATCTCAGCG
ATCTGTCTATTTCGTTCATCCATAGTTGCCTGACTCCCCGTCGTGTAGATAACTACGATACGGGAGGGCT
TACCATCTGGCCCCAGTGCTGCAATGATACCGCGAGACCCACGCTCACCGGCTCCAGATTTATCAGCAAT
AAACCAGCCAGCCGGAAGGGCCGAGCGCAGAAGTGGTCCTGCAACTTTATCCGCCTCCATCCAGTCTATT
AATTGTTGCCGGGAAGCTAGAGTAAGTAGTTCGCCAGTTAATAGTTTGCGCAACGTTGTTGCCATTGCTA
CAGGCATCGTGGTGTCACGCTCGTCGTTTGGTATGGCTTCATTCAGCTCCGGTTCCCAACGATCAAGGCG
AGTTACATGATCCCCCATGTTGTGCAAAAAAGCGGTTAGCTCCTTCGGTCCTCCGATCGTTGTCAGAAGT
AAGTTGGCCGCAGTGTTATCACTCATGGTTATGGCAGCACTGCATAATTCTCTTACTGTCATGCCATCCG
TAAGATGCTTTTCTGTGACTGGTGAGTACTCAACCAAGTCATTCTGAGAATAGTGTATGCGGCGACCGAG
TTGCTCTTGCCCGGCGTCAATACGGGATAATACCGCGCCACATAGCAGAACTTTAAAAGTGCTCATCATT
GGAAAACGTTCTTCGGGGCGAAAACTCTCAAGGATCTTACCGCTGTTGAGATCCAGTTCGATGTAACCCA
CTCGTGCACCCAACTGATCTTCAGCATCTTTTACTTTCACCAGCGTTTCTGGGTGAGCAAAAACAGGAAG
GCAAAATGCCGCAAAAAAGGGAATAAGGGCGACACGGAAATGTTGAATACTCATACTCTTCCTTTTTCAA
TATTATTGAAGCATTTATCAGGGTTATTGTCTCATGAGCGGATACATATTTGA
Features (pLannotate 1.2.2; 25 found; start..end, strand, type, name):
     67..446     +  enhancer       CMV enhancer: human cytomegalovirus immediate early enhancer
    448..709     +  promoter       chicken β-actin promoter: contains a 21-bp deletion relative to the standard chicken β-actin promoter
    710..1726    +  intron         chimeric intron: chimera between introns from chicken β-actin and rabbit β-globin
   1724..1801    +  CDS            HBB (fragment): HBB_LEPEU - Experimental evidence at protein level: Swiss-Prot protein existence level 1. Involved in oxygen transport from the lung to the various peripheral tissues. From Lepus europaeus (European hare).
   2413..2440    +  CDS            CoChR (fragment): high-photocurrent channelrhodopsin from Chloromonas oogama (Shemesh et al., 2017)
   2777..3487    +  CDS            mRuby2: mRuby2 is a basic (constitutively fluorescent) red fluorescent protein published in 2012, derived from Entacmaea quadricolor. It has moderate acid sensitivity.
   3470..3691    +  CDS            Kcnb1 (fragment): KCNB1_RAT - Experimental evidence at protein level: Swiss-Prot protein existence level 1. Voltage-gated potassium channel that mediates transmembrane potassium transport in excitable membranes, primarily in the brain, but also in the pancreas and cardiovascular system. Contributes to the regulation of the action potential (AP) repolarization, duration and frequency of repetitive AP firing in neurons, muscle cells and endocrine cells and plays a role in homeostatic attenuation of electrical excitability throughout the brain (PubMed:10024359, PubMed:10618149, PubMed:12451110, PubMed:17379638, Pu
   3711..3843    +  intron         chimeric intron: chimera between introns from human β-globin and immunoglobulin heavy chain genes
   3852..4440    +  misc_feature   WPRE: woodchuck hepatitis virus posttranscriptional regulatory element
   4444..4460    +  misc_feature   MCS (fragment): pUC18/19 multiple cloning site
   4473..4584    +  polyA_signal   bGH poly(A) signal: bovine growth hormone polyadenylation signal
   4680..4698    -  promoter       T3 promoter: promoter for bacteriophage T3 RNA polymerase
   4757..4831    +  CDS            HBB (fragment): HBB_PONPY - Experimental evidence at transcript level: Swiss-Prot protein existence level 2. Involved in oxygen transport from the lung to the various peripheral tissues. From Pongo pygmaeus (Bornean orangutan).
   4902..4957    +  polyA_signal   β-globin poly(A) signal: rabbit β-globin polyadenylation signal (Gil and Proudfoot, 1987)
   5342..5358    -  protein_bind   lac operator: The lac repressor binds to the lac operator to inhibit transcription in E. coli. This inhibition can be relieved by adding lactose or isopropyl-β-D-thiogalactopyranoside (IPTG). lac repressor encoded by lacI
   5366..5396    -  promoter       lac promoter: promoter for the E. coli lac operon
   5411..5432    -  protein_bind   CAP binding site: CAP binding activates transcription in the presence of cAMP. E. coli catabolite activator protein
   5445..5484    -  CDS            lacI (fragment): lac repressor; lacI; The lac repressor binds to the lac operator to inhibit transcription in E. coli. This inhibition can be relieved by adding lactose or isopropyl-β-D-thiogalactopyranoside (IPTG).
   5491..5513    +  promoter       SV40 promoter (fragment): SV40 enhancer and early promoter
   5537..5672    +  rep_origin     SV40 ori: SV40 origin of replication
   5692..5826    +  polyA_signal   SV40 poly(A) signal: SV40 polyadenylation signal
   5828..5882    -  CDS            lacI (fragment): lac repressor; lacI; The lac repressor binds to the lac operator to inhibit transcription in E. coli. This inhibition can be relieved by adding lactose or isopropyl-β-D-thiogalactopyranoside (IPTG).
   6065..6653    -  rep_origin     ori: high-copy-number ColE1/pMB1/pBR322/pUC origin of replication
   6824..7684    -  CDS            AmpR: β-lactamase; bla; confers resistance to ampicillin, carbenicillin, and related antibiotics
   7685..36      -  promoter       AmpR promoter (across the origin): bla
