[The description below was written by a language model from this plasmid's Addgene catalogue record and pLannotate feature annotations shown in this document.]
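Description:
pCAG-ChroME2f-mRuby2-ST is a mammalian expression plasmid of about 7.8 kb built on the pCAGGS backbone. It delivers a soma-targeted, red-labelled cation channelrhodopsin to neurons. It is propagated in E. coli through a high-copy ColE1/pUC-type origin and selected with ampicillin via the β-lactamase gene and its own promoter. The backbone also carries an SV40 origin with an adjacent SV40 polyadenylation signal, plus remnants of lac regulatory sequences and a T3 promoter that play no evident role in expression of the payload.

Expression is driven by the composite CAG promoter, annotated here as the CMV immediate-early enhancer, the chicken β-actin promoter and a chicken β-actin/rabbit β-globin chimeric intron, which together give strong constitutive transcription in mammalian cells. The open reading frame encodes ChroME2f, a light-gated cation channel. The automated annotation recognises only a short stretch of it, by similarity to the CoChR channelrhodopsin, so most of the opsin region is unlabelled in the feature table. ChroME2f is fused to the red fluorescent protein mRuby2, followed by a fragment of the rat Kv2.1 potassium channel (Kcnb1). This fragment corresponds to the "ST" tag that restricts the fusion to the neuronal soma and proximal dendrites. Downstream lie a second small chimeric intron, a WPRE that enhances transcript stability and expression, and a bovine growth hormone polyadenylation signal. The rabbit β-globin poly(A) signal native to the backbone sits further downstream.

The construct is suited to transfection or electroporation for optogenetic activation of neurons, with mRuby2 fluorescence identifying expressing cells. Somatic restriction of the opsin supports spatially precise photostimulation of individual cells within large neuronal networks.
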