Addgene plasmid #170160: pCAG-ChroME2f-mRuby2-ST
Purpose: Cation channelrhodopsin ChroME2f fused to mRuby2 fluorophore and targeted to the neuronal soma and proximal dendrites
Depositing lab: Hillel Adesnik. Depositing organization: University of California, Berkeley. Publication: High-performance microbial opsins for spatially and temporally precise perturbations of large neuronal networks. Sridharan S, Gajowa MA, Ogando MB, Jagadisan UK, Abdeladim L, Sadahiro M, Bounds HA, Hendricks WD, Turney TS, Tayler I, Gopakumar K, Oldenburg IA, Brohawn SG, Adesnik H. Neuron. 2022 Jan 27. pii: S0896-6273(22)00008-3. doi: 10.1016/j.neuron.2022.01.008. PubMed 35120626.
Backbone
  Vector backbone: pCAGGS
  Vector type: Mammalian Expression
Growth in bacteria
  Bacterial resistance: Ampicillin, 100 μg/mL
  Growth temperature: 37°C
  Growth strain: DH5alpha
  Copy number: Unknown
Gene/Insert
  Gene/Insert name: ChroME2f-mRuby2-ST
Terms and licenses: Academic/Nonprofit Terms; Industry Terms: Not Available to Industry
How to cite: pCAG-ChroME2f-mRuby2-ST was a gift from Hillel Adesnik (Addgene plasmid # 170160 ; http://n2t.net/addgene:170160 ; RRID:Addgene_170160)
